>Addgene plasmid #36153 | CD200RCD4d3+4-bio-linker-His | depositor full sequence | sequence record 46859 | CD200RCD4d3+4-bio-linker-His sequence 7341 bps
GTCGACCTCCATCACGGCCTATAAGAGTGAGGGGGAGTCAGCGGAGTTCTCCTTCCCACTCAACCTTGGA
GAGGAAAGCCTGCAGGGAGAGTTGAGATGGAAGGCAGAGAAGGCTCCTTCTTCCCAGTCCTGGATCACCT
TCTCCCTAAAGAACCAAAAGGTGTCTGTGCAGAAGTCTACTAGCAACCCCAAGTTCCAGCTGTCCGAAAC
GCTCCCACTCACCCTTCAGATACCCCAGGTCTCCCTTCAGTTTGCTGGTTCTGGCAACCTGACCCTGACT
CTGGACAGAGGGATACTGTATCAGGAAGTGAACCTGGTGGTGATGAAAGTGACTCAGCCCGACAGCAACA
CTTTGACCTGTGAGGTGATGGGACCCACCTCACCCAAGATGAGACTGATCTTGAAGCAGGAGAATCAGGA
GGCCAGGGTCTCCAGGCAGGAGAAAGTGATTCAAGTGCAGGCCCCTGAAGCAGGGGTGTGGCAATGTCTA
CTGAGTGAAGGTGAAGAGGTCAAGATGGACTCCAAGATCCAGGTTTTATCCAAAGGGTTGAATTCCGGCA
GCCTGCACCACATCCTGGACGCCCAGAAGATGCTGTGGAACCACAGGGACAGGAACCTGCCTCCTCTGGC
CCCTCTGGGCCCCCACCACCATCACCACCATTGAGTCTAGACACGTGATTAATTAAGGATCCCCCGACCT
CGACCTCTGGCTAATAAAGGAAATTTATTTTCATTGCAATAGTGTGTTGGAATTTTTTGTGTCTCTCACT
CGGAAGGACATATGGGAGGGCAAATCATTTGGTCGAGATCCCTCGGAGATCTCTAGCTAGAGGATCGATC
CCCGCCCCGGACGAACTAAACCTGACTACGACATCTCTGCCCCTTCTTCGCGGGGCAGTGCATGTAATCC
CTTCAGTTGGTTGGTACAACTTGCCAACTGGGCCCTGTTCCACATGTGACACGGGGGGGGACCAAACACA
AAGGGGTTCTCTGACTGTAGTTGACATCCTTATAAATGGATGTGCACATTTGCCAACACTGAGTGGCTTT
CATCCTGGAGCAGACTTTGCAGTCTGTGGACTGCAACACAACATTGCCTTTATGTGTAACTCTTGGCTGA
AGCTCTTACACCAATGCTGGGGGACATGTACCTCCCAGGGGCCCAGGAAGACTACGGGAGGCTACACCAA
CGTCAATCAGAGGGGCCTGTGTAGCTACCGATAAGCGGACCCTCAAGAGGGCATTAGCAATAGTGTTTAT
AAGGCCCCCTTGTTAACCCTAAACGGGTAGCATATGCTTCCCGGGTAGTAGTATATACTATCCAGACTAA
CCCTAATTCAATAGCATATGTTACCCAACGGGAAGCATATGCTATCGAATTAGGGTTAGTAAAAGGGTCC
TAAGGAACAGCGATATCTCCCACCCCATGAGCTGTCACGGTTTTATTTACATGGGGTCAGGATTCCACGA
GGGTAGTGAACCATTTTAGTCACAAGGGCAGTGGCTGAAGATCAAGGAGCGGGCAGTGAACTCTCCTGAA
TCTTCGCCTGCTTCTTCATTCTCCTTCGTTTAGCTAATAGAATAACTGCTGAGTTGTGAACAGTAAGGTG
TATGTGAGGTGCTCGAAAACAAGGTTTCAGGTGACGCCCCCAGAATAAAATTTGGACGGGGGGTTCAGTG
GTGGCATTGTGCTATGACACCAATATAACCCTCACAAACCCCTTGGGCAATAAATACTAGTGTAGGAATG
AAACATTCTGAATATCTTTAACAATAGAAATCCATGGGGTGGGGACAAGCCGTAAAGACTGGATGTCCAT
CTCACACGAATTTATGGCTATGGGCAACACATAATCCTAGTGCAATATGATACTGGGGTTATTAAGATGT
GTCCCAGGCAGGGACCAAGACAGGTGAACCATGTTGTTACACTCTATTTGTAACAAGGGGAAAGAGAGTG
GACGCCGACAGCAGCGGACTCCACTGGTTGTCTCTAACACCCCCGAAAATTAAACGGGGCTCCACGCCAA
TGGGGCCCATAAACAAAGACAAGTGGCCACTCTTTTTTTTGAAATTGTGGAGTGGGGGCACGCGTCAGCC
CCCACACGCCGCCCTGCGGTTTTGGACTGTAAAATAAGGGTGTAATAACTTGGCTGATTGTAACCCCGCT
AACCACTGCGGTCAAACCACTTGCCCACAAAACCACTAATGGCACCCCGGGGAATACCTGCATAAGTAGG
TGGGCGGGCCAAGATAGGGGCGCGATTGCTGCGATCTGGAGGACAAATTACACACACTTGCGCCTGAGCG
CCAAGCACAGGGTTGTTGGTCCTCATATTCACGAGGTCGCTGAGAGCACGGTGGGCTAATGTTGCCATGG
GTAGCATATACTACCCAAATATCTGGATAGCATATGCTATCCTAATCTATATCTGGGTAGCATAGGCTAT
CCTAATCTATATCTGGGTAGCATATGCTATCCTAATCTATATCTGGGTAGTATATGCTATCCTAATTTAT
ATCTGGGTAGCATAGGCTATCCTAATCTATATCTGGGTAGCATATGCTATCCTAATCTATATCTGGGTAG
TATATGCTATCCTAATCTGTATCCGGGTAGCATATGCTATCCTAATAGAGATTAGGGTAGTATATGCTAT
CCTAATTTATATCTGGGTAGCATATACTACCCAAATATCTGGATAGCATATGCTATCCTAATCTATATCT
GGGTAGCATATGCTATCCTAATCTATATCTGGGTAGCATAGGCTATCCTAATCTATATCTGGGTAGCATA
TGCTATCCTAATCTATATCTGGGTAGTATATGCTATCCTAATTTATATCTGGGTAGCATAGGCTATCCTA
ATCTATATCTGGGTAGCATATGCTATCCTAATCTATATCTGGGTAGTATATGCTATCCTAATCTGTATCC
GGGTAGCATATGCTATCCTCATGATAAGCTGTCAAACATGAGAATTTTCTTGAAGACGAAAGGGCCTCGT
GATACGCCTATTTTTATAGGTTAATGTCATGATAATAATGGTTTCTTAGACGTCAGGTGGCACTTTTCGG
GGAAATGTGCGCGGAACCCCTATTTGTTTATTTTTCTAAATACATTCAAATATGTATCCGCTCATGAGAC
AATAACCCTGATAAATGCTTCAATAATATTGAAAAAGGAAGAGTATGAGTATTCAACATTTCCGTGTCGC
CCTTATTCCCTTTTTTGCGGCATTTTGCCTTCCTGTTTTTGCTCACCCAGAAACGCTGGTGAAAGTAAAA
GATGCTGAAGATCAGTTGGGTGCACGAGTGGGTTACATCGAACTGGATCTCAACAGCGGTAAGATCCTTG
AGAGTTTTCGCCCCGAAGAACGTTTTCCAATGATGAGCACTTTTAAAGTTCTGCTATGTGGCGCGGTATT
ATCCCGTGTTGACGCCGGGCAAGAGCAACTCGGTCGCCGCATACACTATTCTCAGAATGACTTGGTTGAG
TACTCACCAGTCACAGAAAAGCATCTTACGGATGGCATGACAGTAAGAGAATTATGCAGTGCTGCCATAA
CCATGAGTGATAACACTGCGGCCAACTTACTTCTGACAACGATCGGAGGACCGAAGGAGCTAACCGCTTT
TTTGCACAACATGGGGGATCATGTAACTCGCCTTGATCGTTGGGAACCGGAGCTGAATGAAGCCATACCA
AACGACGAGCGTGACACCACGATGCCTGCAGCAATGGCAACAACGTTGCGCAAACTATTAACTGGCGAAC
TACTTACTCTAGCTTCCCGGCAACAATTAATAGACTGGATGGAGGCGGATAAAGTTGCAGGACCACTTCT
GCGCTCGGCCCTTCCGGCTGGCTGGTTTATTGCTGATAAATCTGGAGCCGGTGAGCGTGGGTCTCGCGGT
ATCATTGCAGCACTGGGGCCAGATGGTAAGCCCTCCCGTATCGTAGTTATCTACACGACGGGGAGTCAGG
CAACTATGGATGAACGAAATAGACAGATCGCTGAGATAGGTGCCTCACTGATTAAGCATTGGTAACTGTC
AGACCAAGTTTACTCATATATACTTTAGATTGATTTAAAACTTCATTTTTAATTTAAAAGGATCTAGGTG
AAGATCCTTTTTGATAATCTCATGACCAAAATCCCTTAACGTGAGTTTTCGTTCCACTGAGCGTCAGACC
CCGTAGAAAAGATCAAAGGATCTTCTTGAGATCCTTTTTTTCTGCGCGTAATCTGCTGCTTGCAAACAAA
AAAACCACCGCTACCAGCGGTGGTTTGTTTGCCGGATCAAGAGCTACCAACTCTTTTTCCGAAGGTAACT
GGCTTCAGCAGAGCGCAGATACCAAATACTGTTCTTCTAGTGTAGCCGTAGTTAGGCCACCACTTCAAGA
ACTCTGTAGCACCGCCTACATACCTCGCTCTGCTAATCCTGTTACCAGTGGCTGCTGCCAGTGGCGATAA
GTCGTGTCTTACCGGGTTGGACTCAAGACGATAGTTACCGGATAAGGCGCAGCGGTCGGGCTGAACGGGG
GGTTCGTGCACACAGCCCAGCTTGGAGCGAACGACCTACACCGAACTGAGATACCTACAGCGTGAGCTAT
GAGAAAGCGCCACGCTTCCCGAAGGGAGAAAGGCGGACAGGTATCCGGTAAGCGGCAGGGTCGGAACAGG
AGAGCGCACGAGGGAGCTTCCAGGGGGAAACGCCTGGTATCTTTATAGTCCTGTCGGGTTTCGCCACCTC
TGACTTGAGCGTCGATTTTTGTGATGCTCGTCAGGGGGGCGGAGCCTATGGAAAAACGCCAGCAACGCGG
CCTTTTTACGGTTCCTGGCCTTTTGCTGGCCTTTTGCTCACATGTTCTTTCCTGCGTTATCCCCTGATTC
TGTGGATAACCGTATTACCGCCTTTGAGTGAGCTGATACCGCTCGCCGCAGCCGAACGACCGAGCGCAGC
GAGTCAGTGAGCGAGGAAGCGGAAGAGCGCCCAATACGCAAACCGCCTCTCCCCGCGCGTTGGCCGATTC
ATTAATGCAGCTGGCACGACAGGTTTCCCGACTGGAAAGCGGGCAGTGAGCGCAACGCAATTAATGTGAG
TTAGCTCACTCATTAGGCACCCCAGGCTTTACACTTTATGCTTCCGGCTCGTATGTTGTGTGGAATTGTG
AGCGGATAACAATTTCACACAGGAAACAGCTATGACCATGATTACGCCAAGCTCTAGCTAGAGGTCGACC
AATTCTCATGTTTGACAGCTTATCATCGCAGATCCGGGCAACGTTGTTGCCATTGCTGCAGGCGCAGAAC
TGGTAGGTATGGAAGATCTATACATTGAATCAATATTGGCAATTAGCCATATTAGTCATTGGTTATATAG
CATAAATCAATATTGGCTATTGGCCATTGCATACGTTGTATCTATATCATAATATGTACATTTATATTGG
CTCATGTCCAATATGACCGCCATGTTGACATTGATTATTGACTAGTTATTAATAGTAATCAATTACGGGG
TCATTAGTTCATAGCCCATATATGGAGTTCCGCGTTACATAACTTACGGTAAATGGCCCGCCTGGCTGAC
CGCCCAACGACCCCCGCCCATTGACGTCAATAATGACGTATGTTCCCATAGTAACGCCAATAGGGACTTT
CCATTGACGTCAATGGGTGGAGTATTTACGGTAAACTGCCCACTTGGCAGTACATCAAGTGTATCATATG
CCAAGTCCGCCCCCTATTGACGTCAATGACGGTAAATGGCCCGCCTGGCATTATGCCCAGTACATGACCT
TACGGGACTTTCCTACTTGGCAGTACATCTACGTATTAGTCATCGCTATTACCATGGTGATGCGGTTTTG
GCAGTACACCAATGGGCGTGGATAGCGGTTTGACTCACGGGGATTTCCAAGTCTCCACCCCATTGACGTC
AATGGGAGTTTGTTTTGGCACCAAAATCAACGGGACTTTCCAAAATGTCGTAATAACCCCGCCCCGTTGA
CGCAAATGGGCGGTAGGCGTGTACGGTGGGAGGTCTATATAAGCAGAGCTCGTTTAGTGAACCGTCAGAT
CCTCACTCTCTTCCGCATCGCTGTCTGCGAGGGCCAGCTGTTGGGCTCGCGGTTGAGGACAAACTCTTCG
CGGTCTTTCCAGTACTCTTGGATCGGAAACCCGTCGGCCTCCGAACGGTACTCCGCCACCGAGGGACCTG
AGCGAGTCCGCATCGACCGGATCGGAAAACCTCTCGAGAAAGGCGTCTAACCAGTCACAGTCGCAAGGTA
GGCTGAGCACCGTGGCGGGCGGCAGCGGGTGGCGGTCGGGGTTGTTTCTGGCGGAGGTGCTGCTGATGAT
GTAATTAAAGTAGGCGGTCTTGAGACGGCGGATGGTCGAGGTGAGGTGTGGCAGGCTTGAGATCCAGCTG
TTGGGGTGAGTACTCCCTCTCAAAAGCGGGCATTACTTCTGCGCTAAGATTGTCAGTTTCCAAAAACGAG
GAGGATTTGATATTCACCTGGCCCGATCTGGCCATACACTTGAGTGACAATGACATCCACTTTGCCTTTC
TCTCCACAGGTGTCCACTCCCAGGTCCAAGTTTAAACTGCGGCCGCTCCGGCTAGCCGCCACCATGGTCT
GCTTTTGGAGAACTTCTCACGTAGCAGTACTCTTGATCTGGGGGGTCTTCGCGGCTGAGTCAAGTTGTCC
TGATAAGAATCAAACAATGCAGAACAATTCATCAACTATGACAGAAGTTAACACTACAGTGTTTGTACAG
ATGGGTAAAAAGGCTCTGCTCTGCTGCCCTTCTATTTCACTGACAAAAGTAATATTAATAACATGGACAA
TAACCCTCAGAGGACAGCCTTCCTGCATAATATCCTACAAAGCAGACACAAGGGAGACCCATGAAAGCAA
CTGCTCGGACAGAAGCATCACCTGGGCCTCCACACCTGACCTCGCTCCTGACCTTCAGATCAGTGCAGTG
GCCCTCCAGCATGAAGGGCGTTACTCATGTGATATAGCAGTACCTGACGGGAATTTCCAAAACATCTATG
ACCTCCAAGTGCTGGTGCCCCCTGAAGTAACCCACTTTCCAGGGGAAAATAGAACTGCAGTTTGTGAGGC
GATTGCAGGCAAACCTGCTGCGCAGATCTCTTGGACGCCAGATGGGGATTGTGTCGCTAAGAATGAATCA
CACAGCAATGGCACCGTGACTGTCCGGAGCACATGCCACTGGGAGCAGAGCCACGTGTCTGTCGTGTTCT
GTGTTGTCTCTCACTTGACAACTGGTAACCAGTCTCTGTCTATAGAACTGGGTAGAGGGGG
Features (pLannotate 1.2.2; 19 found; start..end, strand, type, name):
    713..768     +  polyA_signal   β-globin poly(A) signal: rabbit β-globin polyadenylation signal (Gil and Proudfoot, 1987)
   1282..2963    -  rep_origin     oriP (fragment): Epstein-Barr virus oriP replication origin (Yates et al., 2000)
   3090..3194    +  promoter       AmpR promoter: bla
   3195..4055    +  CDS            AmpR: β-lactamase; bla; confers resistance to ampicillin, carbenicillin, and related antibiotics
   4226..4814    +  rep_origin     ori: high-copy-number ColE1/pMB1/pBR322/pUC origin of replication
   4997..5089    +  CDS            lacI (fragment): lac repressor; lacI; The lac repressor binds to the lac operator to inhibit transcription in E. coli. This inhibition can be relieved by adding lactose or isopropyl-β-D-thiogalactopyranoside (IPTG).
   5102..5123    +  protein_bind   CAP binding site: CAP binding activates transcription in the presence of cAMP. E. coli catabolite activator protein
   5138..5168    +  promoter       lac promoter: promoter for the E. coli lac operon
   5176..5192    +  protein_bind   lac operator: The lac repressor binds to the lac operator to inhibit transcription in E. coli. This inhibition can be relieved by adding lactose or isopropyl-β-D-thiogalactopyranoside (IPTG). lac repressor encoded by lacI
   5262..5278    +  promoter       tet promoter (fragment): E. coli promoter for tetracycline efflux protein gene
   5288..5313    -  CDS            bla(M) (fragment): β-lactamase lacking the signal sequence; bla(M); allows cytosolic expression of β-lactamase
   5487..5866    +  enhancer       CMV enhancer: human cytomegalovirus immediate early enhancer
   5868..6067    +  promoter       CMV promoter: human cytomegalovirus (CMV) immediate early promoter
   6135..6173    +  misc_feature   Ad SA (fragment): adenovirus major late transcript splice acceptor (Friedrich and Soriano, 1991)
   6206..6415    -  CDS            PTP (fragment): TERM_ADE02 - Experimental evidence at protein level: Swiss-Prot protein existence level 1. Protein covalently bound to the viral DNA that acts as a primer for viral genomic replication by DNA strand displacement. Assembles on the viral origin of replication in an initiation complex with viral polymerase, DBP, host NFIA and host POU2F1/OCT1. During initiation, the polymerase covalently couples the first dCTP with Ser- 580 of pTP. The terminal protein stimulates the template activity over 20 fold compared to protein-free templates. Neo-synthesized viral genomes are linked to two preterminal prot
   6446..6535    +  intron         chimeric intron (fragment): chimera between introns from adenovirus and immunoglobulin heavy chain genes
   6554..6600    +  CDS            IgH signal sequence (fragment): signal sequence from the mouse immunoglobulin heavy chain variable region
   6644..22      +  CDS            Cd200r1 (fragment) (across the origin): MO2R1_RAT - Also known as Mox2r, Ox2r. Experimental evidence at protein level: Swiss-Prot protein existence level 1. Inhibitory receptor for the CD200/OX2 cell surface glycoprotein. Limits inflammation by inhibiting the expression of proinflammatory molecules including TNF-alpha, interferons, and inducible nitric oxide synthase (iNOS) in response to selected stimuli (By similarity). From Rattus norvegicus (Rat).
   7280..553     +  CDS            Cd4 (fragment) (across the origin): CD4_RAT - Experimental evidence at protein level: Swiss-Prot protein existence level 1. Integral membrane glycoprotein that plays an essential role in the immune response and serves multiple functions in responses against both external and internal offenses. In T-cells, functions primarily as a coreceptor for MHC class II molecule:peptide complex. The antigens presented by class II peptides are derived from extracellular proteins while class I peptides are derived from cytosolic proteins. Interacts simultaneously with the T-cell receptor (TCR) and the MHC class II presented by antigen presenti
