[The description below was written by a language model from this plasmid's Addgene catalogue record and pLannotate feature annotations shown in this document.]
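Description:
CD200RCD4d3+4-bio-linker-His is a mammalian expression plasmid of about 7.3 kb built on the pTT3 backbone, designed to produce a soluble, tagged form of the rat CD200 receptor (Cd200r1, also called Mox2r). In E. coli it is maintained through a high-copy ColE1/pUC-type origin and selected with ampicillin via the bla gene. The backbone also carries a fragment of the Epstein-Barr virus oriP, an element that supports episomal maintenance in cells supplying EBNA1 and is commonly exploited for transient protein production. Residual lac regulatory sequences and small lacI, tet promoter and bla fragments are annotated as well; these look like backbone remnants with no stated role.

Expression is driven by the human CMV immediate-early enhancer and promoter. Downstream lie adenovirus-derived leader and splice sequences and a chimeric intron fragment; the annotated PTP fragment on the opposite strand probably reflects this adenoviral sequence rather than a functional gene. The rabbit β-globin polyadenylation signal ends the transcription unit. A fragment resembling an immunoglobulin heavy chain signal sequence is annotated just upstream of the insert. The 714 bp CD200R insert sits between retained NotI and AscI sites and is fused at its C terminus to rat CD4 domains 3 and 4, then a biotinylation peptide, a linker and a His tag. The biotinylation peptide and His tag are listed in the catalogue but not annotated in the feature table.

The record describes the plasmid as a positive control receptor construct. It comes from a set of reagents used in large-scale screening for low-affinity extracellular protein interactions, where the biotin tag would allow capture of the protein on streptavidin and the His tag its purification. The catalogue wording uses both "bait" and "prey" for this construct.
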