Addgene plasmid #36153: CD200RCD4d3+4-bio-linker-His
Purpose: A positive control receptor bait with bio-linker-His (rat CD4d3+4-bio-linker-his) and prey (rat CD200 receptor) EXPRESs plasmid
Depositing lab: Gavin Wright. Depositing organization: Wellcome Sanger Institute. Publication: Large-scale screening for novel low-affinity extracellular protein interactions. Bushell KM, Sollner C, Schuster-Boeckler B, Bateman A, Wright GJ. Genome Res. 2008 Apr;18(4):622-30. Epub 2008 Feb 22. 10.1101/gr.7187808 PubMed 18296487.
Backbone
  Vector backbone: pTT3
  Backbone manufacturer: Yves Durocher, NRC
  Backbone size w/o insert (bp): 6000
  Total vector size (bp): 7340
  Vector type: Mammalian Expression
Growth in bacteria
  Bacterial resistance: Ampicillin, 100 μg/mL
  Growth temperature: 37°C
  Growth strain: DH5alpha
  Copy number: Unknown
Gene/Insert
  Gene/Insert name: CD200R (alt name: OX-2)
  Species: R. norvegicus (rat)
  Insert size (bp): 714
  Entrez Gene: Cd200r1 (a.k.a. Mox2r)
  Promoter: CMV
  Tag / fusion protein: ratCD4d3+4 (C terminal on backbone); biotinylation peptide (C terminal on backbone); His tag (C terminal on backbone)
  Cloning method: Restriction Enzyme; 5′ cloning site NotI (not destroyed); 3′ cloning site AscI (not destroyed)
  Sequencing primers: 5′ CMV Forward
Resource information
  A portion of this plasmid was derived from a plasmid made by: pTT3 was obtained from Yves Durocher, National Research Council of Canada-Biotechnology Research Institute
Terms and licenses: Academic/Nonprofit Terms; Industry Terms: Not Available to Industry
How to cite: CD200RCD4d3+4-bio-linker-His was a gift from Gavin Wright (Addgene plasmid # 36153 ; http://n2t.net/addgene:36153 ; RRID:Addgene_36153)
