>Addgene plasmid #36153 | CD200RCD4d3+4-bio-linker-His | addgene partial sequence | sequence record 46336 | EBVori-F 5'-CCACTCAGTGTTGGCAAATG-3'
ACTACAGTCAGAGAACCCCTTTGTGTTTGGTCCCCCCCCGTGTCACATGTGGAACAGGGCCCAGTTGGCA
AGTTGTACCAACCAACTGAAGGGATTACATGCACTGCCCCGCGAAGAAGGGGCAGAGATGTCGTAGTCAG
GTTTAGTTCGTCCGGGGCGGGGATCGATCCTCTAGCTAGAGATCTCCGAGGGATCTCGACCAAATGATTT
GCCCTCCCATATGTCCTTCCGAGTGAGAGACACAAAAAATTCCAACACACTATTGCAATGAAAATAAATT
TCCTTTATTAGCCAGAGGTCGAGGTCGGGGGATCCTTAATTAATCACGTGTCTAGACTCAATGGTGGTGA
TGGTGGTGGGGGCCCAGAGGGGCCAGAGGAGGCAGGTTCCTGTCCCTGTGGTTCCACAGCATCTTCTGGG
CGTCCAGGATGTGGTGCAGGCTGCCGGAATTCAACCCTTTGGATAAAACCTGGATCTTGGAGTCCATCTT
GACCTCTTCACCTTCACTCAGTAGACATTGCCACACCCCTGCTTCAGGGGCCTGCACTTGAATCACTTTC
TCCTGCCTGGAGACCCTGGCCTCCTGATTCTCCTGCTTCAAGATCAGTCTCATCTTGGGTGAGGTGGGTC
CCATCACCTCACAGGTCAAAGTGTTGCTGTCGGGCTGAGTCACTTTCATCACCACCAGGTTCACTTCCTG
ATACAGTATCCCTCTGTCCAGAGTCAGGGTCAGGTTGCCAGAACCAGCAAACTGAAGGGAGACCTGGGGT
ATCTGAAGGGTGAGTGGGAGCGTTTCGGACAGCTGGAACTTGGGGTTGCTAGTA
