>Addgene plasmid #36153 | CD200RCD4d3+4-bio-linker-His | addgene partial sequence | sequence record 46392 | CMV-F 5'-CGCAAATGGGCGGTAGGCGTG-3'
GTTTAGTGAACCGTCAGATCCTCACTCTCTTCCGCATCGCTGTCTGCGAGGGCCAGCTGTTGGGCTCGCG
GTTGAGGACAAACTCTTCGCGGTCTTTCCAGTACTCTTGGATCGGAAACCCGTCGGCCTCCGAACGGTAC
TCCGCCACCGAGGGACCTGAGCGAGTCCGCATCGACCGGATCGGAAAACCTCTCGAGAAAGGCGTCTAAC
CAGTCACAGTCGCAAGGTAGGCTGAGCACCGTGGCGGGCGGCAGCGGGTGGCGGTCGGGGTTGTTTCTGG
CGGAGGTGCTGCTGATGATGTAATTAAAGTAGGCGGTCTTGAGACGGCGGATGGTCGAGGTGAGGTGTGG
CAGGCTTGAGATCCAGCTGTTGGGGTGAGTACTCCCTCTCAAAAGCGGGCATTACTTCTGCGCTAAGATT
GTCAGTTTCCAAAAACGAGGAGGATTTGATATTCACCTGGCCCGATCTGGCCATACACTTGAGTGACAAT
GACATCCACTTTGCCTTTCTCTCCACAGGTGTCCACTCCCAGGTCCAAGTTTAAACTGCGGCCGCTCCGG
CTAGCCGCCACCATGGTCTGCTTTTGGAGAACTTCTCACGTAGCAGTACTCTTGATCTGGGGGGTCTTCG
CGGCTGAGTCAAGTTGTCCTGATAAGAATCAAACAATGCAGAACAATTCATCAACTATGACAGAAGTTAA
CACTACAGTGTTTGTACAGATGGGTAAAAA
